>Addgene plasmid #197694 | pMC-1-CmYLCV-4 | addgene full sequence | sequence record 391022 | Addgene NGS Result
GTCAGTGAGCGAGGAAGCGGAAGAGCGCCCAATACGCAAACCGCCTCTCCCCGCGCGTTGGCCGATTCAT
TAATCACTCTGTGGTCTCAGGAGTGGCAGACATACTGTCCCACAAATGAAGATGGAATCTGTAAAAGAAA
ACGCGTGAAATAATGCGTCTGACAAAGGTTAGGTCGGCTGCCTTTAATCAATACCAAAGTGGTCCCTACC
ACGATGGAAAAACTGTGCAGTCGGTTTGGCTTTTTCTGACGAACAAATAAGATTCGTGGCCGACAGGTGG
GGGTCCACCATGTGAAGGCATCTTCAGACTCCAATAATGGAGCAATGACGTAAGGGCTTACGAAATAAGT
AAGGGTAGTTTGGGAAATGTCCACTCACCCGTCAGTCTATAAATACTTAGCCCCTCCCTCATTGTTAAGG
GAGCAAAATCTCAGAGAGATAGTCCTAGAGAGAGAAAGAGAGCAAGTAGCCTAGAAGTAGTCAAGGCGGC
GAAGTATTCAGGCACGTGGCCAGGAAGAAGAAAAGCCAAGACGACGAAAACAGGTAAGAGCTAAGCTTTA
CTTGAGACCACGAAGTGGCTCTTCAGTGGACGAAAGGGCCTCGTGATACGCCTATTTTTATAGGTTAATG
TCATGATAATAATGGTTTCTTAGACGTCAGGTGGCACTTTTCGGGGAAATGTGCGCGGAACCCCTATTTG
TTTATTTTTCTAAATACATTCAAATATGTATCCGCTCATGAGACAATAACCCTGATAAATGCTTCAATAA
TATTGAAAAAGGAAGAGTATGCGCTCACGCAACTGGTCCAGAACCTTGACCGAACGCAGCGGTGGTAACG
GCGCAGTGGCGGTTTTCATGGCTTGTTATGACTGTTTTTTTTTGGGGTACAGTCTATGCCTCGGGCATCC
AAGCAGCAAGCGCGTTACGCCGTGGGTCGATGTTTGATGTTATGGAGCAGCAACGATGTTACGCAGCAGG
GCAGTCGCCCTAAAACAAAGTTAAACATCATGAGGGAAGCGGTGATCGCCGAAGTATCGACTCAACTATC
AGAGGTAGTTGGCGTCATCGAGCGCCATCTCGAACCGACGTTGCTGGCCGTACATTTGTACGGCTCCGCA
GTGGATGGCGGCCTGAAGCCACACAGCGATATTGATTTGCTGGTTACGGTGACCGTAAGGCTTGATGAAA
CAACGCGGCGAGCTTTGATCAACGACCTTTTGGAAACTTCGGCTTCCCCTGGAGAGAGCGAGATTCTCCG
CGCTGTAGAAGTCACCATTGTTGTGCACGACGACATCATTCCGTGGCGTTATCCAGCTAAGCGCGAACTG
CAATTTGGAGAATGGCAGCGCAATGACATTCTTGCAGGTATCTTCGAGCCAGCCACGATCGACATTGATC
TGGCTATCTTGCTGACAAAAGCAAGAGAACATAGCGTTGCCTTGGTAGGTCCAGCGGCGGAGGAACTCTT
TGATCCGGTTCCTGAACAGGATCTATTTGAGGCGCTAAATGAAACCTTAACGCTATGGAACTCGCCGCCC
GACTGGGCTGGCGATGAGCGAAATGTAGTGCTTACGTTGTCCCGCATTTGGTACAGCGCAGTAACCGGCA
AAATCGCGCCGAAGGATGTCGCTGCCGACTGGGCAATGGAGCGCCTGCCGGCCCAGTATCAGCCCGTCAT
ACTTGAAGCTAGACAGGCTTATCTTGGACAAGAAGAAGATCGCTTGGCCTCGCGCGCAGATCAGTTGGAA
GAATTTGTCCATTACGTAAAAGGCGAGATCACCAAGGTAGTCGGCAAATAACTGTCAGACCAAGTTTACT
CATATATACTTTAGATTGATTTAAAACTTCATTTTTAATTTAAAAGGATCTAGGTGAAGATCCTTTTTGA
TAATCTCATGACCAAAATCCCTTAACGTGAGTTTTCGTTCCACTGAGCGTCAGACCCCGTAGAAAAGATC
AAAGGATCTTCTTGAGATCCTTTTTTTCTGCGCGTAATCTGCTGCTTGCAAACAAAAAAACCACCGCTAC
CAGCGGTGGTTTGTTTGCCGGATCAAGAGCTACCAACTCTTTTTCCGAAGGTAACTGGCTTCAGCAGAGC
GCAGATACCAAATACTGTTCTTCTAGTGTAGCCGTAGTTAGGCCACCACTTCAAGAACTCTGTAGCACCG
CCTACATACCTCGCTCTGCTAATCCTGTTACCAGTGGCTGCTGCCAGTGGCGATAAGTCGTGTCTTACCG
GGTTGGACTCAAGACGATAGTTACCGGATAAGGCGCAGCGGTCGGGCTGAACGGGGGGTTCGTGCACACA
GCCCAGCTTGGAGCGAACGACCTACACCGAACTGAGATACCTACAGCGTGAGCTATGAGAAAGCGCCACG
CTTCCCGAAGGGAGAAAGGCGGACAGGTATCCGGTAAGCGGCAGGGTCGGAACAGGAGAGCGCACGAGGG
AGCTTCCAGGGGGAAACGCCTGGTATCTTTATAGTCCTGTCGGGTTTCGCCACCTCTGACTTGAGCGTCG
ATTTTTGTGATGCTCGTCAGGGGGGCGGAGCCTATGGAAAAACGCCAGCAACGCGGCCTTTTTACGGTTC
CTGGCCTTTTGCTGGCCTTTTGCTCACATGTTCTTTCCTGCGTTATCCCCTGATTCTGTGGATAACCGTA
TTACCGCCTTTGAGTGAGCTGATACCGCTCGCCGCAGCCGAACGACCGAGCGCAGCGA
Features (pLannotate 1.2.2; 7 found; start..end, strand, type, name):
      1..23      +  rep_origin     RSF ori (fragment): Plasmids containing the RSF 1030 origin of replication can be propagated in E. coli cells that contain additional plasmids with compatible origins.
     25..74      +  CDS            lacI (fragment): lac repressor; lacI; The lac repressor binds to the lac operator to inhibit transcription in E. coli. This inhibition can be relieved by adding lactose or isopropyl-β-D-thiogalactopyranoside (IPTG).
    684..788     +  promoter       AmpR promoter: bla
    779..859     -  CDS            int (fragment): INT2_ECOLX - Protein inferred from homology: Swiss-Prot protein existence level 3. Putative integrase believed to be involved in the insertion of antibiotic resistance genes into plasmids and transposons. From Escherichia coli.
    947..1003    +  CDS            GmR (fragment): gentamycin acetyltransferase; aacC1; confers resistance to gentamycin
   1010..1798    +  CDS            aadA: S3AD_ECOLX - Experimental evidence at protein level: Swiss-Prot protein existence level 1. Mediates bacterial resistance to the antibiotics streptomycin and spectinomycin. From Escherichia coli.
   1972..2560    +  rep_origin     ori: high-copy-number ColE1/pMB1/pBR322/pUC origin of replication
