[The description below was written by a language model from this plasmid's Addgene catalogue record and pLannotate feature annotations shown in this document.]
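Description:
pMC-1-CmYLCV-4 is a Level 0 Phytobrick part plasmid for MoClo (Golden Gate-style) assembly, belonging to a modular vector toolkit and parts library built for plant genome engineering. It was made from the self-made pMC-1-ccdB-4 acceptor. The name suggests that the part replaced a ccdB counterselection cassette, and that "1" and "4" denote the assembly positions flanking the part, though the record does not explain this nomenclature. The cloning sites are also not specified. The plasmid is small, about 2.7 kb, and is maintained in E. coli at high copy from a ColE1/pUC-type origin. Selection is with spectinomycin, conferred by an aadA aminoglycoside adenylyltransferase gene that lies downstream of an annotated bla (AmpR) promoter.

The payload is a 465 bp promoter from Cestrum yellow leaf curling virus (CmYLCV), a plant pararetrovirus whose promoter is generally used to drive strong constitutive transcription in plants. The automated feature table does not annotate the promoter itself. It presumably sits in the unannotated stretch between the short backbone fragments at the start of the sequence and the resistance cassette. The remaining hits are brief fragments of an RSF origin, lacI, an integrase and a gentamicin resistance gene. These appear to be remnants of backbone or resistance-cassette ancestry rather than functional elements.

Although catalogued as a plant expression vector, the plasmid carries no coding sequence, terminator or T-DNA borders in the annotation. It serves as a donor of a standardized promoter module, to be combined with other Level 0 parts into transcription units in higher-level vectors.
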