Addgene plasmid #197694: pMC-1-CmYLCV-4
Purpose: Phytobrick (MoClo) Level 0 Part
Depositing lab: Daniel Voytas. Depositing organization: University of Minnesota. Publication: An extensible vector toolkit and parts library for advanced engineering of plant genomes. Chamness JC, Kumar J, Cruz AJ, Rhuby E, Holum MJ, Cody JP, Tibebu R, Gamo ME, Starker CG, Zhang F, Voytas DF. Plant Genome. 2023 Mar 9:e20312. doi: 10.1002/tpg2.20312. PubMed 36896468.
Backbone
  Vector backbone: pMC-1-ccdB-4
  Backbone manufacturer: Self-made
  Vector type: Plant Expression
Growth in bacteria
  Bacterial resistance: Spectinomycin, 50 μg/mL
  Growth temperature: 37°C
  Growth strain: DH5alpha
  Copy number: High Copy
Gene/Insert
  Gene/Insert name: CmYLCV promoter
  Species: Cestrum yellow leaf curling virus
  Insert size (bp): 465
  Cloning method: Restriction Enzyme; 5′ cloning site Unknown (unknown if destroyed)
Terms and licenses: Academic/Nonprofit Terms; Industry Terms: Not Available to Industry
Depositor comments: Please visit https://doi.org/10.1101/2022.10.15.511792 for bioRxiv preprint.
How to cite: pMC-1-CmYLCV-4 was a gift from Daniel Voytas (Addgene plasmid # 197694 ; http://n2t.net/addgene:197694 ; RRID:Addgene_197694)
